>Addgene plasmid #131979 | pDONR221_SLC25A16 | addgene full sequence | sequence record 260220 | Addgene NGS Result
CTTTCCTGCGTTATCCCCTGATTCTGTGGATAACCGTATTACCGCCTTTGAGTGAGCTGATACCGCTCGC
CGCAGCCGAACGACCGAGCGCAGCGAGTCAGTGAGCGAGGAAGCGGAAGAGCGCCCAATACGCAAACCGC
CTCTCCCCGCGCGTTGGCCGATTCATTAATGCAGCTGGCACGACAGGTTTCCCGACTGGAAAGCGGGCAG
TGAGCGCAACGCAATTAATACGCGTACCGCTAGCCAGGAAGAGTTTGTAGAAACGCAAAAAGGCCATCCG
TCAGGATGGCCTTCTGCTTAGTTTGATGCCTGGCAGTTTATGGCGGGCGTCCTGCCCGCCACCCTCCGGG
CCGTTGCTTCACAACGTTCAAATCCGCTCCCGGCGGATTTGTCCTACTCAGGAGAGCGTTCACCGACAAA
CAACAGATAAAACGAAAGGCCCAGTCTTCCGACTGAGCCTTTCGTTTTATTTGATGCCTGGCAGTTCCCT
ACTCTCGCGTTAACGCTAGCATGGATGTTTTCCCAGTCACGACGTTGTAAAACGACGGCCAGTCTTAAGC
TCGGGCCCCAAATAATGATTTTATTTTGACTGATAGTGACCTGTTCGTTGCAACACATTGATGAGCAATG
CTTTTTTATAATGCCAACTTTGTACAAAAAAGCAGGCTCCACCATGGCAGCAGCAACCGCAGCAGCCGCC
CTGGCCGCCGCCGACCCCCCTCCAGCCATGCCTCAGGCTGCTGGCGCCGGCGGCCCAACCACACGGAGAG
ATTTCTACTGGCTGAGATCTTTTCTGGCAGGAGGAATCGCAGGATGCTGTGCAAAGACCACAGTGGCCCC
CCTGGACAGGGTGAAGGTGCTGCTGCAGGCCCACAACCACCACTACAAGCACCTGGGCGTGTTCAGCGCC
CTGAGGGCAGTGCCACAGAAGGAGGGCTTTCTGGGCCTGTATAAGGGCAATGGCGCCATGATGATCCGGA
TCTTCCCCTACGGCGCCATCCAGTTCATGGCCTTTGAGCACTATAAGACACTGATCACCACAAAGCTGGG
CATCAGCGGACACGTGCACAGGCTGATGGCAGGATCCATGGCAGGAATGACCGCCGTGATCTGCACATAC
CCTCTGGACATGGTGAGAGTGAGGCTGGCCTTCCAGGTGAAGGGCGAGCACTCCTATACCGGCATCATCC
ACGCCTTCAAGACAATCTACGCCAAGGAGGGCGGCTTCTTTGGCTTTTATCGCGGCCTGATGCCAACCAT
CCTGGGAATGGCACCATACGCAGGCGTGTCTTTCTTTACCTTTGGCACACTGAAGTCTGTGGGACTGAGC
CACGCACCAACACTGCTGGGCAGACCCAGCTCCGATAACCCTAATGTGCTGGTGCTGAAGACCCACGTGA
ACCTGCTGTGCGGAGGAGTGGCAGGAGCAATCGCCCAGACCATCAGCTATCCCTTCGACGTGACAAGGCG
CCGGATGCAGCTGGGAACCGTGCTGCCTGAGTTTGAGAAGTGCCTGACCATGAGAGATACAATGAAGTAC
GTGTATGGCCACCACGGAATCAGGAAGGGACTGTACAGGGGACTGTCCCTGAACTATATCAGGTGTATCC
CTTCTCAGGCCGTGGCCTTTACCACATACGAGCTGATGAAGCAGTTCTTTCACCTGAATGACCCAGCTTT
CTTGTACAAAGTTGGCATTATAAGAAAGCATTGCTTATCAATTTGTTGCAACGAACAGGTCACTATCAGT
CAAAATAAAATCATTATTTGCCATCCAGCTGATATCCCCTATAGTGAGTCGTATTACATGGTCATAGCTG
TTTCCTGGCAGCTCTGGCCCGTGTCTCAAAATCTCTGATGTTACATTGCACAAGATAAAAATATATCATC
ATGAACAATAAAACTGTCTGCTTACATAAACAGTAATACAAGGGGTGTTATGAGCCATATTCAACGGGAA
ACGTCGAGGCCGCGATTAAATTCCAACATGGATGCTGATTTATATGGGTATAAATGGGCTCGCGATAATG
TCGGGCAATCAGGTGCGACAATCTATCGCTTGTATGGGAAGCCCGATGCGCCAGAGTTGTTTCTGAAACA
TGGCAAAGGTAGCGTTGCCAATGATGTTACAGATGAGATGGTCAGACTAAACTGGCTGACGGAATTTATG
CCTCTTCCGACCATCAAGCATTTTATCCGTACTCCTGATGATGCATGGTTACTCACCACTGCGATCCCCG
GAAAAACAGCATTCCAGGTATTAGAAGAATATCCTGATTCAGGTGAAAATATTGTTGATGCGCTGGCAGT
GTTCCTGCGCCGGTTGCATTCGATTCCTGTTTGTAATTGTCCTTTTAACAGCGATCGCGTATTTCGTCTC
GCTCAGGCGCAATCACGAATGAATAACGGTTTGGTTGATGCGAGTGATTTTGATGACGAGCGTAATGGCT
GGCCTGTTGAACAAGTCTGGAAAGAAATGCATAAACTTTTGCCATTCTCACCGGATTCAGTCGTCACTCA
TGGTGATTTCTCACTTGATAACCTTATTTTTGACGAGGGGAAATTAATAGGTTGTATTGATGTTGGACGA
GTCGGAATCGCAGACCGATACCAGGATCTTGCCATCCTATGGAACTGCCTCGGTGAGTTTTCTCCTTCAT
TACAGAAACGGCTTTTTCAAAAATATGGTATTGATAATCCTGATATGAATAAATTGCAGTTTCATTTGAT
GCTCGATGAGTTTTTCTAATCAGAATTGGTTAATTGGTTGTAACACTGGCAGAGCATTACGCTGACTTGA
CGGGACGGCGCAAGCTCATGACCAAAATCCCTTAACGTGAGTTACGCGTCGTTCCACTGAGCGTCAGACC
CCGTAGAAAAGATCAAAGGATCTTCTTGAGATCCTTTTTTTCTGCGCGTAATCTGCTGCTTGCAAACAAA
AAAACCACCGCTACCAGCGGTGGTTTGTTTGCCGGATCAAGAGCTACCAACTCTTTTTCCGAAGGTAACT
GGCTTCAGCAGAGCGCAGATACCAAATACTGTTCTTCTAGTGTAGCCGTAGTTAGGCCACCACTTCAAGA
ACTCTGTAGCACCGCCTACATACCTCGCTCTGCTAATCCTGTTACCAGTGGCTGCTGCCAGTGGCGATAA
GTCGTGTCTTACCGGGTTGGACTCAAGACGATAGTTACCGGATAAGGCGCAGCGGTCGGGCTGAACGGGG
GGTTCGTGCACACAGCCCAGCTTGGAGCGAACGACCTACACCGAACTGAGATACCTACAGCGTGAGCTAT
GAGAAAGCGCCACGCTTCCCGAAGGGAGAAAGGCGGACAGGTATCCGGTAAGCGGCAGGGTCGGAACAGG
AGAGCGCACGAGGGAGCTTCCAGGGGGAAACGCCTGGTATCTTTATAGTCCTGTCGGGTTTCGCCACCTC
TGACTTGAGCGTCGATTTTTGTGATGCTCGTCAGGGGGGCGGAGCCTATGGAAAAACGCCAGCAACGCGG
CCTTTTTACGGTTCCTGGCCTTTTGCTGGCCTTTTGCTCACATGTT
Features (pLannotate 1.2.2; 10 found; start..end, strand, type, name):
    121..213     +  CDS            lacI (fragment): lac repressor; lacI; The lac repressor binds to the lac operator to inhibit transcription in E. coli. This inhibition can be relieved by adding lactose or isopropyl-β-D-thiogalactopyranoside (IPTG).
    268..295     -  terminator     rrnB T2 terminator: transcription terminator T2 from the E. coli rrnB gene
    427..470     +  terminator     rrnB T1 terminator: Escherichia coli rrnB; transcription terminator T1 from the E. coli rrnB gene
    517..553     -  CDS            lacZα (fragment): LacZα fragment of β-galactosidase; lacZ fragment
    569..668     +  protein_bind   attL1: mutant version of attL; recombination site for the Gateway® LR reaction LR Clonase™
    728..1669    +  CDS            SLC25A16 (fragment): GDC_HUMAN - Also known as GDA. Experimental evidence at protein level: Swiss-Prot protein existence level 1. Required for the accumulation of coenzyme A in the mitochondrial matrix. From Homo sapiens (Human).
   1671..1770    -  protein_bind   attL2: mutant version of attL; recombination site for the Gateway® LR reaction LR Clonase™
   1788..1806    -  promoter       T7 promoter: promoter for bacteriophage T7 RNA polymerase
   1940..2749    +  CDS            KanR: aminoglycoside phosphotransferase; aph(3')-Ia; confers resistance to kanamycin in bacteria or G418 (Geneticin®) in eukaryotes
   2896..3484    +  rep_origin     ori: high-copy-number ColE1/pMB1/pBR322/pUC origin of replication
