[The description below was written by a language model from this plasmid's Addgene catalogue record and pLannotate feature annotations shown in this document.]
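Description:
pDONR221_SLC25A16 is a Gateway entry clone built on the pDONR221 backbone, carrying a codon-optimized open reading frame for human SLC25A16 (also known as GDA or GDC). This gene encodes a mitochondrial solute carrier annotated as required for accumulation of coenzyme A in the mitochondrial matrix. The sequenced plasmid is about 3.5 kb. It is maintained in E. coli through a high-copy ColE1/pUC-type origin and selected with kanamycin via an aminoglycoside phosphotransferase (KanR) gene.

The 996 bp insert lies between attL1 and attL2, the recombination sites that LR Clonase uses to move an ORF directionally into any attR-containing destination vector. The automated annotation matches only most of the ORF to the human protein and labels it a fragment. This may reflect how the annotation tool scored the recoded sequence, but the record does not explain it. Upstream of attL1 are the rrnB T1 and T2 transcription terminators, which shield the insert from read-through transcription in bacteria. A T7 promoter sits just beyond attL2 and points back toward the insert. The short lacI and lacZα fragments are backbone remnants with no functional role, and M13 forward and reverse primer sites flank the cassette for sequence verification.

Although the catalogue lists the vector type as mammalian expression, the feature table shows no eukaryotic promoter or polyadenylation signal, and the record lists no epitope tags. The plasmid is therefore a shuttle intermediate rather than an expression construct. It belongs to a large consortium collection of solute carrier clones and is meant for subcloning SLC25A16 into custom expression vectors for transporter studies.
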