Addgene plasmid #131979: pDONR221_SLC25A16
Purpose: Gateway entry clone with codon-optimized ORF sequence for subcloning into custom expression vectors
Depositing lab: RESOLUTE Consortium & Giulio Superti-Furga. Depositing organization: CeMM Research Center for Molecular Medicine. Publication: The RESOLUTE consortium: unlocking SLC transporters for drug discovery. Superti-Furga G, Lackner D, Wiedmer T, Ingles-Prieto A, Barbosa B, Girardi E, Goldmann U, Gurtl B, Klavins K, Klimek C, Lindinger S, Lineiro-Retes E, Muller AC, Onstein S, Redinger G, Reil D, Sedlyarov V, Wolf G, Crawford M, Everley R, ... Steppan CM. Nat Rev Drug Discov. 2020 Jul;19(7):429-430. doi: 10.1038/d41573-020-00056-6. PubMed 32265506.
Backbone
  Vector backbone: pDONR221
  Backbone manufacturer: Thermo Fisher Scientific
  Backbone size w/o insert (bp): 2550
  Vector type: Mammalian Expression
Growth in bacteria
  Bacterial resistance: Kanamycin, 50 μg/mL
  Growth temperature: 37°C
  Growth strain: Stbl3
  Copy number: High Copy
Gene/Insert
  Gene/Insert name: SLC25A16 (alt name: GDA, D10S105E, HGT.1, ML7)
  Species: H. sapiens (human)
  Insert size (bp): 996
  Entrez Gene: SLC25A16 (a.k.a. D10S105E, GDA, GDC, HGT.1, ML7, hML7)
  Cloning method: Gateway Cloning
  Sequencing primers: 5′ M13-fwd; 3′ M13-rev
Terms and licenses: Academic/Nonprofit Terms; Industry Terms
Depositor comments: For more information on the full Resolute plasmid collection, please see www.addgene.org/depositor-collections/re-solute/. Please provide your feedback on this plasmid to the RESOLUTE consortium by filling out their RESOLUTE repository feedback form: https://forms.office.com/Pages/ResponsePage.aspx?id=0e05yklzmkS7rjFGQL4N7z4feCLQvEJAmVcOCM_u885UN1JJRko0Ukg4TVQwNTZLOUxPQVJWT1NHUCQlQCN0PWcu
How to cite: pDONR221_SLC25A16 was a gift from RESOLUTE Consortium & Giulio Superti-Furga (Addgene plasmid # 131979 ; http://n2t.net/addgene:131979 ; RRID:Addgene_131979)
