>Addgene plasmid #131979 | pDONR221_SLC25A16 | depositor partial sequence | sequence record 253358 | Codon-optimized ORF of SLC25A16
ATGGCAGCAGCAACCGCAGCAGCCGCCCTGGCCGCCGCCGACCCCCCTCCAGCCATGCCTCAGGCTGCTG
GCGCCGGCGGCCCAACCACACGGAGAGATTTCTACTGGCTGAGATCTTTTCTGGCAGGAGGAATCGCAGG
ATGCTGTGCAAAGACCACAGTGGCCCCCCTGGACAGGGTGAAGGTGCTGCTGCAGGCCCACAACCACCAC
TACAAGCACCTGGGCGTGTTCAGCGCCCTGAGGGCAGTGCCACAGAAGGAGGGCTTTCTGGGCCTGTATA
AGGGCAATGGCGCCATGATGATCCGGATCTTCCCCTACGGCGCCATCCAGTTCATGGCCTTTGAGCACTA
TAAGACACTGATCACCACAAAGCTGGGCATCAGCGGACACGTGCACAGGCTGATGGCAGGATCCATGGCA
GGAATGACCGCCGTGATCTGCACATACCCTCTGGACATGGTGAGAGTGAGGCTGGCCTTCCAGGTGAAGG
GCGAGCACTCCTATACCGGCATCATCCACGCCTTCAAGACAATCTACGCCAAGGAGGGCGGCTTCTTTGG
CTTTTATCGCGGCCTGATGCCAACCATCCTGGGAATGGCACCATACGCAGGCGTGTCTTTCTTTACCTTT
GGCACACTGAAGTCTGTGGGACTGAGCCACGCACCAACACTGCTGGGCAGACCCAGCTCCGATAACCCTA
ATGTGCTGGTGCTGAAGACCCACGTGAACCTGCTGTGCGGAGGAGTGGCAGGAGCAATCGCCCAGACCAT
CAGCTATCCCTTCGACGTGACAAGGCGCCGGATGCAGCTGGGAACCGTGCTGCCTGAGTTTGAGAAGTGC
CTGACCATGAGAGATACAATGAAGTACGTGTATGGCCACCACGGAATCAGGAAGGGACTGTACAGGGGAC
TGTCCCTGAACTATATCAGGTGTATCCCTTCTCAGGCCGTGGCCTTTACCACATACGAGCTGATGAAGCA
GTTCTTTCACCTGAAT
